>Addgene plasmid #238231 | pRK5_mCherry-P2A | addgene full sequence | sequence record 474435 | Addgene NGS Result
TTCGAGCTCGCCCGACATTGATTATTGACTAGTTATTAATAGTAATCAATTACGGGGTCATTAGTTCATA
GCCCATATATGGAGTTCCGCGTTACATAACTTACGGTAAATGGCCCGCCTGGCTGACCGCCCAACGACCC
CCGCCCATTGACGTCAATAATGACGTATGTTCCCATAGTAACGCCAATAGGGACTTTCCATTGACGTCAA
TGGGTGGAGTATTTACGGTAAACTGCCCACTTGGCAGTACATCAAGTGTATCATATGCCAAGTACGCCCC
CTATTGACGTCAATGACGGTAAATGGCCCGCCTGGCATTATGCCCAGTACATGACCTTATGGGACTTTCC
TACTTGGCAGTACATCTACGTATTAGTCATCGCTATTACCATGGTGATGCGGTTTTGGCAGTACATCAAT
GGGCGTGGATAGCGGTTTGACTCACGGGGATTTCCAAGTCTCCACCCCATTGACGTCAATGGGAGTTTGT
TTTGGCACCAAAATCAACGGGACTTTCCAAAATGTCGTAACAACTCCGCCCCATTGACGCAAATGGGCGG
TAGGCGTGTACGGTGGGAGGTCTATATAAGCAGAGCTCGTTTAGTGAACCGTCAGATCGCCTGGAGACGC
CATCCACGCTGTTTTGACCTCCATAGAAGACACCGGGACCGATCCAGCCTCCGCGGCCGGGAACGGTGCA
TTGGAACGCGGATTCCCCGTGCCAAGAGTGACGTAAGTACCGCCTATAGAGTCTATAGGCCCACCCCCTT
GGCTTCGTTAGAACGCGGCTACAATTAATACATAACCTTATGTATCATACACATACGATTTAGGTGACAC
TATAGAATAACATCCACTTTGCCTTTCTCTCCACAGGTGTCCACTCCCAGGTCCAACTGCACCTCGGTTC
TATCGATTGAATTCGTACCGGTGCCACCATGGTTTCCAAAGGAGAGGAGGATAATATGGCTATAATTAAA
GAGTTTATGCGGTTCAAGGTGCATATGGAGGGATCTGTGAACGGTCACGAGTTCGAAATCGAGGGCGAAG
GCGAGGGGCGACCCTATGAAGGGACACAGACGGCCAAACTGAAGGTGACCAAGGGTGGCCCCCTGCCTTT
CGCCTGGGACATCCTGTCACCCCAGTTTATGTACGGCTCTAAGGCTTACGTTAAGCACCCTGCCGATATT
CCGGACTACTTGAAACTGAGCTTCCCTGAAGGGTTCAAGTGGGAACGGGTAATGAATTTTGAGGATGGCG
GTGTAGTCACAGTTACCCAGGACAGCTCTCTTCAGGACGGAGAATTTATCTATAAGGTTAAACTTCGGGG
CACTAACTTCCCATCAGACGGCCCCGTGATGCAGAAGAAAACTATGGGCTGGGAAGCCAGCTCAGAACGC
ATGTATCCCGAGGACGGAGCACTGAAGGGAGAAATCAAGCAGCGACTCAAGCTGAAGGATGGGGGACATT
ATGATGCTGAGGTCAAAACCACCTATAAGGCCAAGAAACCCGTTCAGCTTCCTGGGGCATACAACGTGAA
TATCAAACTGGATATTACATCCCATAACGAAGACTATACCATCGTGGAACAGTACGAGCGGGCCGAGGGC
AGACATAGCACAGGGGGCATGGATGAATTGTACAAGGGAAGCGGAGCTACTAACTTCAGCCTGCTGAAGC
AGGCTGGAGACGTGGAGGAGAACCCTGGACCTGGAAGCGGATAGGTCGACCTGCAGAAGCTTGGCCGCCA
TGGCCCAACTTGTTTATTGCAGCTTATAATGGTTACAAATAAAGCAATAGCATCACAAATTTCACAAATA
AAGCATTTTTTTCACTGCATTCTAGTTGTGGTTTGTCCAAACTCATCAATGTATCTTATCATGTCTGGAT
CGGGAATTAATTCGGCGCAGCACCATGGCCTGAAATAACCTCTGAAAGAGGAACTTGGTTAGGTACCTTC
TGAGGCGGAAAGAACCAGCTGTGGAATGTGTGTCAGTTAGGGTGTGGAAAGTCCCCAGGCTCCCCAGCAG
GCAGAAGTATGCAAAGCATGCATCTCAATTAGTCAGCAACCAGGTGTGGAAAGTCCCCAGGCTCCCCAGC
AGGCAGAAGTATGCAAAGCATGCATCTCAATTAGTCAGCAACCATAGTCCCGCCCCTAACTCCGCCCATC
CCGCCCCTAACTCCGCCCAGTTCCGCCCATTCTCCGCCCCATGGCTGACTAATTTTTTTTATTTATGCAG
AGGCCGAGGCCGCCTCGGCCTCTGAGCTATTCCAGAAGTAGTGAGGAGGCTTTTTTGGAGGCCTAGGCTT
TTGCAAAAAGCTGTTAACAGCTTGGCACTGGCCGTCGTTTTACAACGTCGTGACTGGGAAAACCCTGGCG
TTACCCAACTTAATCGCCTTGCAGCACATCCCCCTTTCGCCAGCTGGCGTAATAGCGAAGAGGCCCGCAC
CGATCGCCCTTCCCAACAGTTGCGCAGCCTGAATGGCGAATGGCGCCTGATGCGGTATTTTCTCCTTACG
CATCTGTGCGGTATTTCACACCGCATA
[142 nt withheld, positions 2548-2689]
C
[141 nt withheld, positions 2691-2831]
CCTTTGACGTTGGAGTCCACGTTCTTT
[37 nt withheld, positions 2859-2895]
ACCCTATCTCGGGCTATTCTTTTGATTTATAAGGGATTTTGCCGATTTCGGCCTATTGGTTAAAAAATGA
GCTGATTTAACAAAAATTTAACGCGAATTTTAACAAAATATTAACGTTTACAATTTTATGGTGCACTCTC
AGTACAATCTGCTCTGATGCCGCATAGTTAAGCCAGCCCCGACACCCGCCAACACCCGCTGACGCGCCCT
GACGGGCTTGTCTGCTCCCGGCATCCGCTTACAGACAAGCTGTGACCGTCTCCGGGAGCTGCATGTGTCA
GAGGTTTTCACCGTCATCACCGAAACGCGCGAGACGAAAGGGCCTCGTGATACGCCTATTTTTATAGGTT
AATGTCATGATAATAATGGTTTCTTAGACGTCAGGTGGCACTTTTCGGGGAAATGTGCGCGGAACCCCTA
TTTGTTTATTTTTCTAAATACATTCAAATATGTATCCGCTCATGAGACAATAACCCTGATAAATGCTTCA
ATAATATTGAAAAAGGAAGAGTATGAGTATTCAACATTTCCGTGTCGCCCTTATTCCCTTTTTTGCGGCA
TTTTGCCTTCCTGTTTTTGCTCACCCAGAAACGCTGGTGAAAGTAAAAGATGCTGAAGATCAGTTGGGTG
CACGAGTGGGTTACATCGAACTGGATCTCAACAGCGGTAAGATCCTTGAGAGTTTTCGCCCCGAAGAACG
TTTTCCAATGATGAGCACTTTTAAAGTTCTGCTATGTGGCGCGGTATTATCCCGTATTGACGCCGGGCAA
GAGCAACTCGGTCGCCGCATACACTATTCTCAGAATGACTTGGTTGAGTACTCACCAGTCACAGAAAAGC
ATCTTACGGATGGCATGACAGTAAGAGAATTATGCAGTGCTGCCATAACCATGAGTGATAACACTGCGGC
CAACTTACTTCTGACAACGATCGGAGGACCGAAGGAGCTAACCGCTTTTTTGCACAACATGGGGGATCAT
GTAACTCGCCTTGATCGTTGGGAACCGGAGCTGAATGAAGCCATACCAAACGACGAGCGTGACACCACGA
TGCCTGTAGCAATGGCAACAACGTTGCGCAAACTATTAACTGGCGAACTACTTACTCTAGCTTCCCGGCA
ACAATTAATAGACTGGATGGAGGCGGATAAAGTTGCAGGACCACTTCTGCGCTCGGCCCTTCCGGCTGGC
TGGTTTATTGCTGATAAATCTGGAGCCGGTGAGCGTGGGTCTCGCGGTATCATTGCAGCACTGGGGCCAG
ATGGTAAGCCCTCCCGTATCGTAGTTATCTACACGACGGGGAGTCAGGCAACTATGGATGAACGAAATAG
ACAGATCGCTGAGATAGGTGCCTCACTGATTAAGCATTGGTAACTGTCAGACCAAGTTTACTCATATATA
CTTTAGATTGATTTAAAACTTCATTTTTAATTTAAAAGGATCTAGGTGAAGATCCTTTTTGATAATCTCA
TGACCAAAATCCCTTAACGTGAGTTTTCGTTCCACTGAGCGTCAGACCCCGTAGAAAAGATCAAAGGATC
TTCTTGAGATCCTTTTTTTCTGCGCGTAATCTGCTGCTTGCAAACAAAAAAACCACCGCTACCAGCGGTG
GTTTGTTTGCCGGATCAAGAGCTACCAACTCTTTTTCCGAAGGTAACTGGCTTCAGCAGAGCGCAGATAC
CAAATACTGTTCTTCTAGTGTAGCCGTAGTTAGGCCACCACTTCAAGAACTCTGTAGCACCGCCTACATA
CCTCGCTCTGCTAATCCTGTTACCAGTGGCTGCTGCCAGTGGCGATAAGTCGTGTCTTACCGGGTTGGAC
TCAAGACGATAGTTACCGGATAAGGCGCAGCGGTCGGGCTGAACGGGGGGTTCGTGCACACAGCCCAGCT
TGGAGCGAACGACCTACACCGAACTGAGATACCTACAGCGTGAGCTATGAGAAAGCGCCACGCTTCCCGA
AGGGAGAAAGGCGGACAGGTATCCGGTAAGCGGCAGGGTCGGAACAGGAGAGCGCACGAGGGAGCTTCCA
GGGGGAAACGCCTGGTATCTTTATAGTCCTGTCGGGTTTCGCCACCTCTGACTTGAGCGTCGATTTTTGT
GATGCTCGTCAGGGGGGCGGAGCCTATGGAAAAACGCCAGCAACGCGGCCTTTTTACGGTTCCTGGCCTT
TTGCTGGCCTTTTGCTCACATGTTCTTTCCTGCGTTATCCCCTGATTCTGTGGATAACCGTATTACCGCC
TTTGAGTGAGCTGATACCGCTCGCCGCAGCCGAACGACCGAGCGCAGCGAGTCAGTGAGCGAGGAAGCGG
AAGAGCGCCCAATACGCAAACCGCCTCTCCCCGCGCGTTGGCCGATTCATTAATGCAGCTGGCACGACAG
GTTTCCCGACTGGAAAGCGGGCAGTGAGCGCAACGCAATTAATGTGAGTTAGCTCACTCATTAGGCACCC
CAGGCTTTACACTTTATGCTTCCGGCTCGTATGTTGTGTGGAATTGTGAGCGGATAACAATTTCACACAG
GAAACAGCTATGACATGATTACGAATTAA
Features (pLannotate 1.2.2; 20 found; start..end, strand, type, name):
     14..393     +  enhancer       CMV enhancer: human cytomegalovirus immediate early enhancer
    394..597     +  promoter       CMV promoter: human cytomegalovirus (CMV) immediate early promoter
    733..776     +  intron         CMV intron (fragment): modified intron A from human cytomegalovirus
    828..846     +  promoter       SP6 promoter: promoter for bacteriophage SP6 RNA polymerase
    850..887     +  CDS            IgH signal sequence (fragment): signal sequence from the mouse immunoglobulin heavy chain variable region
    939..1646    +  CDS            mCherry: mCherry is a basic (constitutively fluorescent) red fluorescent protein published in 2004, derived from Discosoma sp.. It is reported to be a very rapidly-maturing monomer with low acid sensitivity.
   1757..1891    +  polyA_signal   SV40 poly(A) signal: SV40 polyadenylation signal
   1960..2317    +  promoter       SV40 promoter: SV40 enhancer and early promoter
   2336..2490    +  CDS            lacZα (fragment): LacZα fragment of β-galactosidase; lacZ fragment
   2496..2547    -  misc_feature   bom (fragment): basis of mobility region from pBR322
   2566..2946    +  rep_origin     M13 ori (sequence partly withheld): M13 bacteriophage origin of replication; arrow indicates direction of (+) strand synthesis
   3022..3071    -  misc_feature   bom (fragment): basis of mobility region from pBR322
   3173..3208    -  CDS            rop (fragment): Rop protein, which maintains plasmids at low copy number; rop
   3303..3407    +  promoter       AmpR promoter: bla
   3408..4268    +  CDS            AmpR: β-lactamase; bla; confers resistance to ampicillin, carbenicillin, and related antibiotics
   4439..5027    +  rep_origin     ori: high-copy-number ColE1/pMB1/pBR322/pUC origin of replication
   5210..5302    +  CDS            lacI (fragment): lac repressor; lacI; The lac repressor binds to the lac operator to inhibit transcription in E. coli. This inhibition can be relieved by adding lactose or isopropyl-β-D-thiogalactopyranoside (IPTG).
   5315..5336    +  protein_bind   CAP binding site: CAP binding activates transcription in the presence of cAMP. E. coli catabolite activator protein
   5351..5381    +  promoter       lac promoter: promoter for the E. coli lac operon
   5389..5405    +  protein_bind   lac operator: The lac repressor binds to the lac operator to inhibit transcription in E. coli. This inhibition can be relieved by adding lactose or isopropyl-β-D-thiogalactopyranoside (IPTG). lac repressor encoded by lacI
