[The description below was written by a language model from this plasmid's Addgene catalogue record and pLannotate feature annotations shown in this document.]
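Description:
pRK5_mCherry-P2A is a 5,444-nt mammalian expression plasmid built on the pRK5 backbone and intended to overexpress the red fluorescent protein mCherry as a control. It is propagated in E. coli as a high-copy plasmid through a ColE1/pUC-type origin and selected with ampicillin via the β-lactamase (AmpR) gene and its own promoter. The backbone also carries an M13 phage origin, which permits single-stranded DNA production. Other annotated elements are vector remnants with no evident role in the payload: fragments of bom, rop, lacI and lacZα, and a lac promoter/operator with its CAP binding site.

The expression cassette is driven by the human cytomegalovirus immediate-early enhancer and promoter. These are followed by a short fragment of modified CMV intron A and an SP6 phage promoter, which could serve for in vitro transcription. The mCherry coding sequence, inserted by Gibson cloning, lies downstream and is terminated by an SV40 polyadenylation signal. An SV40 enhancer/early promoter region sits just beyond the cassette. The annotation also flags a short fragment resembling a mouse IgH signal sequence upstream of mCherry; this is only a partial match, and the record does not indicate whether it is functional.

The name implies a P2A self-cleaving peptide fused to mCherry, but the feature table does not annotate one, and no partner coding sequence is annotated after mCherry. The catalogue lists the insert species as human, whereas mCherry derives from a Discosoma protein. The associated work concerns probing biomolecular condensates with a micropeptide, so this plasmid plausibly serves as the fluorescent-only comparator for related constructs, though the record states only that it is an mCherry control.
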