Addgene plasmid #238231: pRK5_mCherry-P2A
Purpose: For overexpression of mCherry control
Depositing lab: Denes Hnisz. Depositing organization: Max Planck Institute for Molecular Genetics. Publication: Probing condensate microenvironments with a micropeptide killswitch. Zhang Y, Stoppelkamp I, Fernandez-Pernas P, Allram M, Charman M, Magalhaes AP, Piedavent-Salomon M, Sommer G, Sung YC, Meyer K, Grams N, Halko E, Dongre S, Meierhofer D, Malszycki M, Ilik IA, Aktas T, Kraushar ML, Vastenhouw N, Weitzman MD, Grebien F, Niskanen H, Hnisz D. Nature. 2025 Jun 4. doi: 10.1038/s41586-025-09141-5. PubMed 40468084.
Backbone
  Vector backbone: pRK5
  Vector type: Mammalian Expression
Growth in bacteria
  Bacterial resistance: Ampicillin, 100 μg/mL
  Growth temperature: 37°C
  Growth strain: DH5alpha
  Copy number: High Copy
Gene/Insert
  Gene/Insert name: mCherry
  Species: H. sapiens (human)
  Cloning method: Gibson Cloning
Terms and licenses: Academic/Nonprofit Terms; Industry Terms: Not Available to Industry
How to cite: pRK5_mCherry-P2A was a gift from Denes Hnisz (Addgene plasmid # 238231 ; http://n2t.net/addgene:238231 ; RRID:Addgene_238231)
